>Addgene plasmid #225085 | pET28a:ChrI | addgene full sequence | sequence record 447347 | Addgene NGS Result
ACCCTATCTCGGTCTATTCTTTTGATTTATAAGGGATTTTGCCGATTTCGGCCTATTGGTTAAAAAATGA
GCTGATTTAACAAAAATTTAACGCGAATTTTAACAAAATATTAACGCTTACAATTTAGGTGGCACTTTTC
GGGGAAATGTGCGCGGAACCCCTATTTGTTTATTTTTCTAAATACATTCAAATATGTATCCGCTCATGAA
TTAATTCTTAGAAAAACTCATCGAGCATCAAATGAAACTGCAATTTATTCATATCAGGATTATCAATACC
ATATTTTTGAAAAAGCCGTTTCTGTAATGAAGGAGAAAACTCACCGAGGCAGTTCCATAGGATGGCAAGA
TCCTGGTATCGGTCTGCGATTCCGACTCGTCCAACATCAATACAACCTATTAATTTCCCCTCGTCAAAAA
TAAGGTTATCAAGTGAGAAATCACCATGAGTGACGACTGAATCCGGTGAGAATGGCAAAAGTTTATGCAT
TTCTTTCCAGACTTGTTCAACAGGCCAGCCATTACGCTCGTCATCAAAATCACTCGCATCAACCAAACCG
TTATTCATTCGTGATTGCGCCTGAGCGAGACGAAATACGCGATCGCTGTTAAAAGGACAATTACAAACAG
GAATCGAATGCAACCGGCGCAGGAACACTGCCAGCGCATCAACAATATTTTCACCTGAATCAGGATATTC
TTCTAATACCTGGAATGCTGTTTTCCCGGGGATCGCAGTGGTGAGTAACCATGCATCATCAGGAGTACGG
ATAAAATGCTTGATGGTCGGAAGAGGCATAAATTCCGTCAGCCAGTTTAGTCTGACCATCTCATCTGTAA
CATCATTGGCAACGCTACCTTTGCCATGTTTCAGAAACAACTCTGGCGCATCGGGCTTCCCATACAATCG
ATAGATTGTCGCACCTGATTGCCCGACATTATCGCGAGCCCATTTATACCCATATAAATCAGCATCCATG
TTGGAATTTAATCGCGGCCTAGAGCAAGACGTTTCCCGTTGAATATGGCTCATAACACCCCTTGTATTAC
TGTTTATGTAAGCAGACAGTTTTATTGTTCATGACCAAAATCCCTTAACGTGAGTTTTCGTTCCACTGAG
CGTCAGACCCCGTAGAAAAGATCAAAGGATCTTCTTGAGATCCTTTTTTTCTGCGCGTAATCTGCTGCTT
GCAAACAAAAAAACCACCGCTACCAGCGGTGGTTTGTTTGCCGGATCAAGAGCTACCAACTCTTTTTCCG
AAGGTAACTGGCTTCAGCAGAGCGCAGATACCAAATACTGTCCTTCTAGTGTAGCCGTAGTTAGGCCACC
ACTTCAAGAACTCTGTAGCACCGCCTACATACCTCGCTCTGCTAATCCTGTTACCAGTGGCTGCTGCCAG
TGGCGATAAGTCGTGTCTTACCGGGTTGGACTCAAGACGATAGTTACCGGATAAGGCGCAGCGGTCGGGC
TGAACGGGGGGTTCGTGCACACAGCCCAGCTTGGAGCGAACGACCTACACCGAACTGAGATACCTACAGC
GTGAGCTATGAGAAAGCGCCACGCTTCCCGAAGGGAGAAAGGCGGACAGGTATCCGGTAAGCGGCAGGGT
CGGAACAGGAGAGCGCACGAGGGAGCTTCCAGGGGGAAACGCCTGGTATCTTTATAGTCCTGTCGGGTTT
CGCCACCTCTGACTTGAGCGTCGATTTTTGTGATGCTCGTCAGGGGGGCGGAGCCTATGGAAAAACGCCA
GCAACGCGGCCTTTTTACGGTTCCTGGCCTTTTGCTGGCCTTTTGCTCACATGTTCTTTCCTGCGTTATC
CCCTGATTCTGTGGATAACCGTATTACCGCCTTTGAGTGAGCTGATACCGCTCGCCGCAGCCGAACGACC
GAGCGCAGCGAGTCAGTGAGCGAGGAAGCGGAAGAGCGCCTGATGCGGTATTTTCTCCTTACGCATCTGT
GCGGTATTTCACACCGCAATGGTGCACTCTCAGTACAATCTGCTCTGATGCCGCATAGTTAAGCCAGTAT
ACACTCCGCTATCGCTACGTGACTGGGTCATGGCTGCGCCCCGACACCCGCCAACACCCGCTGACGCGCC
CTGACGGGCTTGTCTGCTCCCGGCATCCGCTTACAGACAAGCTGTGACCGTCTCCGGGAGCTGCATGTGT
CAGAGGTTTTCACCGTCATCACCGAAACGCGCGAGGCAGCTGCGGTAAAGCTCATCAGCGTGGTCGTGAA
GCGATTCACAGATGTCTGCCTGTTCATCCGCGTCCAGCTCGTTGAGTTTCTCCAGAAGCGTTAATGTCTG
GCTTCTGATAAAGCGGGCCATGTTAAGGGCGGTTTTTTCCTGTTTGGTCACTGATGCCTCCGTGTAAGGG
GGATTTCTGTTCATGGGGGTAATGATACCGATGAAACGAGAGAGGATGCTCACGATACGGGTTACTGATG
ATGAACATGCCCGGTTACTGGAACGTTGTGAGGGTAAACAACTGGCGGTATGGATGCGGCGGGACCAGAG
AAAAATCACTCAGGGTCAATGCCAGCGCTTCGTTAATACAGATGTAGGTGTTCCACAGGGTAGCCAGCAG
CATCCTGCGATGCAGATCCGGAACATAATGGTGCAGGGCGCTGACTTCCGCGTTTCCAGACTTTACGAAA
CACGGAAACCGAAGACCATTCATGTTGTTGCTCAGGTCGCAGACGTTTTGCAGCAGCAGTCGCTTCACGT
TCGCTCGCGTATCGGTGATTCATTCTGCTAACCAGTAAGGCAACCCCGCCAGCCTAGCCGGGTCCTCAAC
GACAGGAGCACGATCATGCGCACCCGTGGGGCCGCCATGCCGGCGATAATGGCCTGCTTCTCGCCGAAAC
GTTTGGTGGCGGGACCAGTGACGAAGGCTTGAGCGAGGGCGTGCAAGATTCCGAATACCGCAAGCGACAG
GCCGATCATCGTCGCGCTCCAGCGAAAGCGGTCCTCGCCGAAAATGACCCAGAGCGCTGCCGGCACCTGT
CCTACGAGTTGCATGATAAAGAAGACAGTCATAAGTGCGGCGACGATAGTCATGCCCCGCGCCCACCGGA
AGGAGCTGACTGGGTTGAAGGCTCTCAAGGGCATCGGTCGAGATCCCGGTGCCTAATGAGTGAGCTAACT
TACATTAATTGCGTTGCGCTCACTGCCCGCTTTCCAGTCGGGAAACCTGTCGTGCCAGCTGCATTAATGA
ATCGGCCAACGCGCGGGGAGAGGCGGTTTGCGTATTGGGCGCCAGGGTGGTTTTTCTTTTCACCAGTGAG
ACGGGCAACAGCTGATTGCCCTTCACCGCCTGGCCCTGAGAGAGTTGCAGCAAGCGGTCCACGCTGGTTT
GCCCCAGCAGGCGAAAATCCTGTTTGATGGTGGTTAACGGCGGGATATAACATGAGCTGTCTTCGGTATC
GTCGTATCCCACTACCGAGATATCCGCACCAACGCGCAGCCCGGACTCGGTAATGGCGCGCATTGCGCCC
AGCGCCATCTGATCGTTGGCAACCAGCATCGCAGTGGGAACGATGCCCTCATTCAGCATTTGCATGGTTT
GTTGAAAACCGGACATGGCACTCCAGTCGCCTTCCCGTTCCGCTATCGGCTGAATTTGATTGCGAGTGAG
ATATTTATGCCAGCCAGCCAGACGCAGACGCGCCGAGACAGAACTTAATGGGCCCGCTAACAGCGCGATT
TGCTGGTGACCCAATGCGACCAGATGCTCCACGCCCAGTCGCGTACCGTCTTCATGGGAGAAAATAATAC
TGTTGATGGGTGTCTGGTCAGAGACATCAAGAAATAACGCCGGAACATTAGTGCAGGCAGCTTCCACAGC
AATGGCATCCTGGTCATCCAGCGGATAGTTAATGATCAGCCCACTGACGCGTTGCGCGAGAAGATTGTGC
ACCGCCGCTTTACAGGCTTCGACGCCGCTTCGTTCTACCATCGACACCACCACGCTGGCACCCAGTTGAT
CGGCGCGAGATTTAATCGCCGCGACAATTTGCGACGGCGCGTGCAGGGCCAGACTGGAGGTGGCAACGCC
AATCAGCAACGACTGTTTGCCCGCCAGTTGTTGTGCCACGCGGTTGGGAATGTAATTCAGCTCCGCCATC
GCCGCTTCCACTTTTTCCCGCGTTTTCGCAGAAACGTGGCTGGCCTGGTTCACCACGCGGGAAACGGTCT
GATAAGAGACACCGGCATACTCTGCGACATCGTATAACGTTACTGGTTTCACATTCACCACCCTGAATTG
ACTCTCTTCCGGGCGCTATCATGCCATACCGCGAAAGGTTTTGCGCCATTCGATGGTGTCCGGGATCTCG
ACGCTCTCCCTTATGCGACTCCTGCATTAGGAAGCAGCCCAGTAGTAGGTTGAGGCCGTTGAGCACCGCC
GCCGCAAGGAATGGTGCATGCAAGGAGATGGCGCCCAACAGTCCCCCGGCCACGGGGCCTGCCACCATAC
CCACGCCGAAACAAGCGCTCATGAGCCCGAAGTGGCGAGCCCGATCTTCCCCATCGGTGATGTCGGCGAT
ATAGGCGCCAGCAACCGCACCTGTGGCGCCGGTGATGCCGGCCACGATGCGTCCGGCGTAGAGGATCGAG
ATCTCGATCCCGCGAAATTAATACGACTCACTATAGGGGAATTGTGAGCGGATAACAATTCCCCTCTAGA
AATAATTTTGTTTAACTTTAAGAAGGAGATATACCATGGGCAGCAGCCATCATCATCATCATCACAGCAG
CGGCCTGGTGCCGCGCGGCAGCCATATGATGAAAATGACTACTGTATTTCTGCTGATTACCGCGGTTTTA
ACAGCATTGATCGCTGGGCTGTTCTACGCTTACTCATGCTCAGTGGTACTTGGCTTAGGCAAGTTAAGTG
ACACGGAGTATCTTAAAAGCATGCAAAATATCAATCGTGAAATCTTGAACCCTGTTTTCTTCATGAGCTT
CATGGGTACCGCCGTTCTCTTACCAGTTGCGACGTTTCTTTTCCGTGGTGAGCAACCTTCGTTCTTATTC
TTACTGTTAGCCTCGGCCGCGTACCTGATTGGCGTGTTTGGTGTTACGATCGTAGGCAACGTCCCGTTAA
ATGATATGTTGGACAAATTTGATATCTCCGGTTCAACCATGGATGTAGTCAAGCAAATGCGCGACCGTTT
CGAGAACCGCTGGAATCTCCTGAATAACGTGCGTACTGTGTTTTCAGTAATTTCTATCGCATTAGTGGTT
TGCGCGTGTATTTGGAACCGCCAGCTGACGCAACTCGAGCACCACCACCACCACCACTGAGATCCGGCTG
CTAACAAAGCCCGAAAGGAAGCTGAGTTGGCTGCTGCCACCGCTGAGCAATAACTAGCATAACCCCTTGG
GGCCTCTAAACGGGTCTTGAGGGGTTTTTTGCTGAAAGGAGGAACTATATCCGGATTGGCGAATGGG
[124 nt withheld, positions 5458-5581]
C
[91 nt withheld, positions 5583-5673]
A
[49 nt withheld, positions 5675-5723]
CCTTTGACGTTGGAGTCCACGTTCTTT
[37 nt withheld, positions 5751-5787]
Features (pLannotate 1.2.2; 20 found; start..end, strand, type, name):
    152..209     +  promoter       AmpR promoter (fragment): bla
    218..1033    -  CDS            KanR: aminoglycoside phosphotransferase; aph(3')-Ia; confers resistance to kanamycin in bacteria or G418 (Geneticin®) in eukaryotes
   1155..1743    +  rep_origin     ori: high-copy-number ColE1/pMB1/pBR322/pUC origin of replication
   1929..2068    -  misc_feature   bom: basis of mobility region from pBR322
   2170..2361    -  CDS            rop: Rop protein, which maintains plasmids at low copy number; rop
   2378..2758    +  CDS            YPB1_ECOLX: Protein predicted: Swiss-Prot protein existence level 4. From Escherichia coli.
   2830..3121    -  CDS            TcR (fragment): tetracycline efflux protein; tet; confers resistance to tetracycline
   3136..3157    -  protein_bind   CAP binding site: CAP binding activates transcription in the presence of cAMP. E. coli catabolite activator protein
   3170..4252    -  CDS            lacI: lac repressor; lacI; The lac repressor binds to the lac operator to inhibit transcription in E. coli. This inhibition can be relieved by adding lactose or isopropyl-β-D-thiogalactopyranoside (IPTG).
   4253..4330    -  promoter       lacI promoter: lacI
   4338..4617    -  CDS            TcR (fragment): tetracycline efflux protein; tet; confers resistance to tetracycline
   4639..4657    +  promoter       T7 promoter: promoter for bacteriophage T7 RNA polymerase
   4658..4682    +  protein_bind   lac operator: The lac repressor binds to the lac operator to inhibit transcription in E. coli. This inhibition can be relieved by adding lactose or isopropyl-β-D-thiogalactopyranoside (IPTG). lac repressor encoded by lacI
   4697..4719    +  RBS            RBS: efficient ribosome binding site from bacteriophage T7 gene 10 (Olins and Rangwala, 1989)
   4738..4754    +  CDS            capTEV™ (fragment): composite tag for in vivo biotinylation, TEV protease cleavage, and 6xHis tagging
   4765..4782    +  CDS            thrombin site: thrombin recognition and cleavage site
   5290..5307    +  CDS            9xHis (fragment): 9xHis affinity tag
   5317..5366    +  CDS            SET1 (fragment): solubility-enhancement tag derived from T7 phage gene 10B
   5374..5421    +  terminator     T7 terminator: transcription terminator for bacteriophage T7 RNA polymerase
   5458..99      +  rep_origin     f1 ori (across the origin) (sequence partly withheld): f1 bacteriophage origin of replication; arrow indicates direction of (+) strand synthesis
