[The description below was written by a language model from this plasmid's Addgene catalogue record and pLannotate feature annotations shown in this document.]
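Description:
pET28a:ChrI is a bacterial expression plasmid built on the pET28a backbone for producing ChrI, an anthrone-oxygenase-like enzyme from Chryseobacterium sp. JM1, in E. coli. The sequenced record is 5,787 nt. The plasmid replicates from a ColE1/pMB1-type origin accompanied by the rop gene and the bom mobility region. The catalogue lists it as high copy, although rop normally moderates copy number in pBR322-derived vectors. Selection is by kanamycin through the aph(3')-Ia aminoglycoside phosphotransferase gene, and an f1 origin is also present, which allows single-stranded DNA production with helper phage. Short annotated fragments of the tetracycline resistance gene and of the AmpR promoter are backbone remnants rather than functional markers.

The wild-type ChrI coding sequence, listed as 585 bp, sits in a standard T7lac expression cassette. A T7 promoter is followed directly by a lac operator, then the phage T7 gene 10 ribosome binding site, with a T7 terminator downstream. The plasmid-encoded lacI gene supplies repressor, so transcription is held off until IPTG induction in a host that provides T7 RNA polymerase. According to the catalogue, the protein carries an N-terminal His6 tag followed by a thrombin cleavage site, plus a C-terminal His6 tag. The feature table is consistent with this: the "capTEV" and "9xHis" fragment calls most likely reflect these hexahistidine stretches, and the thrombin site is annotated explicitly. The insert itself is not annotated, and the cloning sites are not recorded. The construct is suited to overexpression and nickel-affinity purification of ChrI, and the associated publication concerns RiPP (ribosomally synthesized and post-translationally modified peptide) biosynthesis.
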