Addgene plasmid #225085: pET28a:ChrI
Purpose: Expresses anthrone-oxygenase like enzyme ChrI in E.coli
Depositing lab: Wilfred van der Donk. Depositing organization: University of Illinois at Urbana-Champaign. Publication: Macrocyclization and Backbone Rearrangement During RiPP Biosynthesis by a SAM-Dependent Domain-of-Unknown-Function 692. Ayikpoe RS, Zhu L, Chen JY, Ting CP, van der Donk WA. ACS Cent Sci. 2023 Apr 24;9(5):1008-1018. doi: 10.1021/acscentsci.3c00160. eCollection 2023 May 24. PubMed 37252350.
Backbone
  Vector backbone: pET28a
  Vector type: Bacterial Expression
Growth in bacteria
  Bacterial resistance: Kanamycin, 50 μg/mL
  Growth temperature: 37°C
  Growth strain: DH5alpha
  Copy number: High Copy
Gene/Insert
  Gene/Insert name: ChrI
  Species: Chryseobacterium sp. JM1
  Insert size (bp): 585
  Mutation: WT
  Promoter: T7
  Tag / fusion protein: His6-Thrombin (N terminal on insert); His6 (C terminal on insert)
  Cloning method: Restriction Enzyme; 5′ cloning site Unknown (unknown if destroyed)
Terms and licenses: Academic/Nonprofit Terms; Industry Terms: Not Available to Industry
How to cite: pET28a:ChrI was a gift from Wilfred van der Donk (Addgene plasmid # 225085 ; http://n2t.net/addgene:225085 ; RRID:Addgene_225085)
